Addgene plasmid #69610: pcDNA3.2/DEST/hTfR-HA
Purpose: human transferrin receptor with an HA tag fused at the C-terminus
Depositing lab: Robin Shaw. Depositing organization: University of California, San Francisco (UCSF). Publication: Actin cytoskeleton rest stops regulate anterograde traffic of connexin 43 vesicles to the plasma membrane. Smyth JW, Vogan JM, Buch PJ, Zhang SS, Fong TS, Hong TT, Shaw RM. Circ Res. 2012 Mar 30;110(7):978-89. Epub 2012 Feb 9. 10.1161/CIRCRESAHA.111.257964 PubMed 22328533.
Backbone
  Vector backbone: pcDNA3.2-HA/Dest (converted from pcDNA3.2-V5/Dest)
  Backbone manufacturer: Invitrogen
  Backbone size w/o insert (bp): 7699
  Total vector size (bp): 7771
  Modifications to backbone: pcDNA3.2-V5/Dest was converted to pcDNA3.2-HA/Dest by first introducing unique NotI and XhoI sites by sire-directed mutagenesis, followed by ligation of annealed HA-stop peptide.
  Vector type: Mammalian Expression
  Selectable markers: Neomycin (select with G418)
Growth in bacteria
  Bacterial resistance: Ampicillin, 100 μg/mL
  Growth temperature: 37°C
  Growth strain: DH5alpha
  Copy number: High Copy
Gene/Insert
  Gene/Insert name: human transferrin receptor (alt name: TfR)
  Species: H. sapiens (human)
  Insert size (bp): 2283
  GenBank ID: BC001188
  Entrez Gene: TFRC (a.k.a. CD71, IMD46, T9, TFR, TFR1, TR, TRFR, p90)
  Promoter: CMV
  Tag / fusion protein: HA (C terminal on backbone)
  Cloning method: Gateway Cloning
  Sequencing primers: 5′ T7 forward primer; 3′ TfR internal primer (5' CGCTGCCAGCTTTACTGGAG 3')
Terms and licenses: Academic/Nonprofit Terms; Industry Terms: Not Available to Industry
How to cite: pcDNA3.2/DEST/hTfR-HA was a gift from Robin Shaw (Addgene plasmid # 69610 ; http://n2t.net/addgene:69610 ; RRID:Addgene_69610)
