[The description below was written by a language model from this plasmid's Addgene catalogue record and pLannotate feature annotations shown in this document.]
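Description:
pcDNA3.2/DEST/hTfR-HA is a mammalian expression plasmid of about 7.8 kb that encodes the human transferrin receptor (TFRC, also called TfR1 or CD71) with a C-terminal HA epitope tag. Its backbone is a Gateway destination vector, pcDNA3.2-V5/DEST, converted to an HA version by introducing unique NotI and XhoI sites through mutagenesis and ligating in an annealed oligonucleotide encoding HA followed by a stop codon. It is maintained in E. coli through a high-copy ColE1/pUC-type origin and an ampicillin resistance gene. An f1 origin is also present. For stable selection in mammalian cells, an SV40 enhancer/early promoter drives a neomycin phosphotransferase gene terminated by an SV40 polyadenylation signal, conferring G418 resistance.

The expression cassette begins with the human CMV immediate-early enhancer and promoter, followed by a T7 promoter that can serve for in vitro transcription and as a sequencing primer site. The roughly 2.3 kb TFRC open reading frame is flanked by attB1 and attB2 sites, the scars of Gateway recombination. The design implies read-through across attB2 into the backbone-encoded HA tag, and an HSV thymidine kinase polyadenylation signal lies downstream. Several short annotated fragments (an HIV-1 LTR segment, bGH poly(A), ble, lacI and bom) are probably backbone remnants or annotation-software matches rather than functional elements.

The tag allows the receptor to be detected with anti-HA antibodies by immunofluorescence, immunoblotting or immunoprecipitation. The associated publication concerns cytoskeleton-dependent trafficking of connexin 43 vesicles to the plasma membrane, but the record does not state the specific role this construct played in that work.
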