Features (pLannotate 1.2.2; 23 found; start..end, strand, type, name):
     30..82      -  misc_feature   bom (fragment): basis of mobility region from pBR322
    237..616     +  enhancer       CMV enhancer: human cytomegalovirus immediate early enhancer
    617..820     +  promoter       CMV promoter: human cytomegalovirus (CMV) immediate early promoter
    816..849     +  LTR            5' LTR (truncated) (fragment): truncated 5' long terminal repeat (LTR) from HIV-1
    865..883     +  promoter       T7 promoter: promoter for bacteriophage T7 RNA polymerase
    913..937     +  protein_bind   attB1: mutant version of attB; recombination site for the Gateway® BP reaction BP Clonase™
    943..3222    +  CDS            TFRC (sequence partly withheld): TFR1_HUMAN - Experimental evidence at protein level: Swiss-Prot protein existence level 1. (Microbial infection) Acts as a receptor for new-world arenaviruses: Guanarito, Junin and Machupo virus. From Homo sapiens (Human).
   3227..3251    -  protein_bind   attB2: mutant version of attB; recombination site for the Gateway® BP reaction BP Clonase™
   3268..3293    +  CDS            HA (fragment): HA (human influenza hemagglutinin) epitope tag
   3390..3438    +  polyA_signal   HSV TK poly(A) signal: herpes simplex virus thymidine kinase polyadenylation signal (Cole and Stacy, 1985)
   3529..3545    -  polyA_signal   bGH poly(A) signal (fragment): bovine growth hormone polyadenylation signal
   3640..4068    +  rep_origin     f1 ori (sequence partly withheld): f1 bacteriophage origin of replication; arrow indicates direction of (+) strand synthesis
   4082..4411    +  promoter       SV40 promoter: SV40 enhancer and early promoter
   4478..5269    +  CDS            neo: KKA2_KLEPN - Also known as kan, nptII. Experimental evidence at protein level: Swiss-Prot protein existence level 1. Resistance to kanamycin, neomycin, paromomycin, ribostamycin, butirosin and gentamicin B. From Klebsiella pneumoniae.
   5295..5453    +  CDS            ble (fragment): BLE_KLEPN - Experimental evidence at protein level: Swiss-Prot protein existence level 1. Binding protein with a strong affinity to the bleomycin family of antibiotics. Binds to CL990; an antimitotic-antibiotic compound. From Klebsiella pneumoniae.
   5448..5569    +  polyA_signal   SV40 poly(A) signal: SV40 polyadenylation signal
   5642..5658    -  protein_bind   lac operator: The lac repressor binds to the lac operator to inhibit transcription in E. coli. This inhibition can be relieved by adding lactose or isopropyl-β-D-thiogalactopyranoside (IPTG). lac repressor encoded by lacI
   5666..5696    -  promoter       lac promoter: promoter for the E. coli lac operon
   5711..5732    -  protein_bind   CAP binding site: CAP binding activates transcription in the presence of cAMP. E. coli catabolite activator protein
   5745..5837    -  CDS            lacI (fragment): lac repressor; lacI; The lac repressor binds to the lac operator to inhibit transcription in E. coli. This inhibition can be relieved by adding lactose or isopropyl-β-D-thiogalactopyranoside (IPTG).
   6020..6608    -  rep_origin     ori: high-copy-number ColE1/pMB1/pBR322/pUC origin of replication
   6779..7639    -  CDS            AmpR: β-lactamase; bla; confers resistance to ampicillin, carbenicillin, and related antibiotics
   7640..7744    -  promoter       AmpR promoter: bla
>Addgene plasmid #69610 | pcDNA3.2/DEST/hTfR-HA | addgene full sequence | sequence record 287372 | Addgene NGS Result
TCGACGGATCGGGAGATCTCCCGATCCCCTATGGTGCACTCTCAGTACAATCTGCTCTGATGCCGCATAG
TTAAGCCAGTATCTGCTCCCTGCTTGTGTGTTGGAGGTCGCTGAGTAGTGCGCGAGCAAAATTTAAGCTA
CAACAAGGCAAGGCTTGACCGACAATTGCATGAAGAATCTGCTTAGGGTTAGGCGTTTTGCGCTGCTTCG
CGATGTACGGGCCAGATATACGCGTTGACATTGATTATTGACTAGTTATTAATAGTAATCAATTACGGGG
TCATTAGTTCATAGCCCATATATGGAGTTCCGCGTTACATAACTTACGGTAAATGGCCCGCCTGGCTGAC
CGCCCAACGACCCCCGCCCATTGACGTCAATAATGACGTATGTTCCCATAGTAACGCCAATAGGGACTTT
CCATTGACGTCAATGGGTGGAGTATTTACGGTAAACTGCCCACTTGGCAGTACATCAAGTGTATCATATG
CCAAGTACGCCCCCTATTGACGTCAATGACGGTAAATGGCCCGCCTGGCATTATGCCCAGTACATGACCT
TATGGGACTTTCCTACTTGGCAGTACATCTACGTATTAGTCATCGCTATTACCATGGTGATGCGGTTTTG
GCAGTACATCAATGGGCGTGGATAGCGGTTTGACTCACGGGGATTTCCAAGTCTCCACCCCATTGACGTC
AATGGGAGTTTGTTTTGGCACCAAAATCAACGGGACTTTCCAAAATGTCGTAACAACTCCGCCCCATTGA
CGCAAATGGGCGGTAGGCGTGTACGGTGGGAGGTCTATATAAGCAGAGCTCTCTGGCTAACTAGAGAACC
CACTGCTTACTGGCTTATCGAAATTAATACGACTCACTATAGGGAGACCCAAGCTGGCTAGTTAAGCTAT
CAACAAGTTTGTACAAAAAAGCAGGCTCCACCATGATGGATCAAGCTAGATCAGCATTCTCTAACTTGTT
TGGTGGAGAACCATTGTCATATACCCGGTTCAGCCTGGCTCGGCAAGTAGATGGCGATAACAGTCATGTG
GAGATGAAACTTGCTGTAGATGAAGAAGAAAATGCTGACAATAACACAAAGGCCAATGTCACAAAACCAA
AAAGGTGTAGTGGAAGTATCTGCTATGGGACTATTGCTGTGATCGTCTTTTTCTTGATTGGATTTATGAT
TGGCTACTTGGGCTATTGTAAAGGGGTAGAACCAAAAACTGAGTGTGAGAGACTGGCAGGAACCGAGTCT
CCAGTGAGGGAGGAGCCAGGAGAGGACTTCCCTGCAGCACGTCGCTTATATTGGGATGACCTGAAGAGAA
AGTTGTCGGAGAAACTGGACAGCACAGACTTCACCGGCACCATCAAGCTGCTGAATGAAAATTCATATGT
CCCTCGTGAGGCTGGATCTCAAAAAGATGAAAATCTTGCGTTGTATGTTGAAAATCAATTTCGTGAATTT
AAACTCAGCAAAGTCTGGCGTGATCAACATTTTGTTAAGATTCAGGTCAAAGACAGCGCTCAAAACTCGG
TGATCATAGTTGATAAGAACGGTAGACTTGTTTACCTGGTGGAGAATCCTGGGGGTTATGTGGCGTATAG
TAAGGCTGCAACAGTTACTGGTAAACTGGTCCATGCTAATTTTGGTACTAAAAAAGATTTTGAGGATTTA
TACACTCCTGTGAATGGATCTATAGTGATTGTCAGAGCAGGGAAAATCACCTTTGCAGAAAAGGTTGCAA
ATGCTGAAAGCTTAAATGCAATTGGTGTGTTGATATACATGGACCAGACTAAATTTCCCATTGTTAACGC
AGAACTTTCATTCTTTGGACATGCTCATCTGGGGACAGGTGACCCTTACACACCTGGATTCCCTTCCTTC
AATCACACTCAGTTTCCACCATCTCGGTCATCAGGATTGCCTAATATACCTGTCCAGACAATCTCCAGAG
CTGCTGCAGAAAAGCTGTTTGGGAATATGGAAGGAGACTGTCCCTCTGACTGGAAAACAGACTCTACATG
TAGGATGGTAACCTCAGAAAGCAAGAATGTGAAGCTCACTGTGAGCAATGTGCTGAAAGAGATAAAAATT
CTTAACATCTTTGGAGTTATTAAAGGCTTTGTAGAACCAGATCACTATGTTGTAGTTGGGGCCCAGAGAG
ATGCATGGGGCCCTGGAGCTGCAAAATCCGGTGTAGGCACAGCTCTCCTATTGAAACTTGCCCAGATGTT
CTCAGATATGGTCTTAAAAGATGGGTTTCAGCCCAGCAGAAGCATTATCTTTGCCAGTTGGAGTGCTGGA
GACTTTGGATCGGTTGGTGCCACTGAATGGCTAGAGGGATACCTTTCGTCCCTGCATTTAAAGGCTTTCA
CTTATATTAATCTGGATAAAGCGGTTCTTGGTACCAGCAACTTCAAGGTTTCTGCCAGCCCACTGTTGTA
TACGCTTATTGAGAAAACAATGCAAAATGTGAAGCATCCGGTTACTGGGCAATTTCTATATCAGGACAGC
AACTGGGCCAGCAAAGTTGAGAAACTCACTTTAGACAATGCTGCTTTCCCTTTCCTTGCATATTCTGGAA
TCCCAGCAGTTTCTTTCTGTTTTTGCGAGGACACAGATTATCCTTATTTGGGTACCACCATGGACACCTA
TAAGGAACTGATTGAGAGGATTCCTGAGTTGAACAAAGTGGCACGAGCAGCTGCAGAGGTCGCTGGTCAG
TTCGTGATTAAACTAACCCATGATGTTGAATTGAAC
[444 nt withheld, positions 2767-3210]
GACAATGAGTTTTTGGACCCAGCTTTCTTGTACAAAGTGGTTGATCTAGGCGGCCCGTACCCATACGACG
TCCCAGATTACGCGCTCGAGTCTACGCGTACCGGTTAGTAATGAGTTTAAACGGGGGAGGCTAACTGAAA
CACGGAAGGAGACAATACCGGAAGGAACCCGCGCTATGACGGCAATAAAAAGACAGAATAAAACGCACGG
GTGTTGGGTCGTTTGTTCATAAACGCGGGGTTCGGTCCCAGGGCTGGCACTCTGTCGATACCCCACCGAG
ACCCCATTGGGGCCAATACGCCCGCGTTTCTTCCTTTTCCCCACCCCACCCCCCAAGTTCGGGTGAAGGC
CCAGGGCTCGCAGCCAACGTCGGGGCGGCAGGCCCTGCCATAGCAGATCTGCGCAGCTGGGGCTCTAGGG
GGTATCCCC
[124 nt withheld, positions 3640-3763]
C
[91 nt withheld, positions 3765-3855]
A
[49 nt withheld, positions 3857-3905]
CCTTTGACGTTGGAGTCCACGTTCTTT
[37 nt withheld, positions 3933-3969]
ACCCTATCTCGGTCTATTCTTTTGATTTATAAGGGATTTTGCCGATTTCGGCCTATTGGTTAAAAAATGA
GCTGATTTAACAAAAATTTAACGCGAATTAATTCTGTGGAATGTGTGTCAGTTAGGGTGTGGAAAGTCCC
CAGGCTCCCCAGCAGGCAGAAGTATGCAAAGCATGCATCTCAATTAGTCAGCAACCAGGTGTGGAAAGTC
CCCAGGCTCCCCAGCAGGCAGAAGTATGCAAAGCATGCATCTCAATTAGTCAGCAACCATAGTCCCGCCC
CTAACTCCGCCCATCCCGCCCCTAACTCCGCCCAGTTCCGCCCATTCTCCGCCCCATGGCTGACTAATTT
TTTTTATTTATGCAGAGGCCGAGGCCGCCTCTGCCTCTGAGCTATTCCAGAAGTAGTGAGGAGGCTTTTT
TGGAGGCCTAGGCTTTTGCAAAAAGCTCCCGGGAGCTTGTATATCCATTTTCGGATCTGATCAAGAGACA
GGATGAGGATCGTTTCGCATGATTGAACAAGATGGATTGCACGCAGGTTCTCCGGCCGCTTGGGTGGAGA
GGCTATTCGGCTATGACTGGGCACAACAGACAATCGGCTGCTCTGATGCCGCCGTGTTCCGGCTGTCAGC
GCAGGGGCGCCCGGTTCTTTTTGTCAAGACCGACCTGTCCGGTGCCCTGAATGAACTGCAGGACGAGGCA
GCGCGGCTATCGTGGCTGGCCACGACGGGCGTTCCTTGCGCAGCTGTGCTCGACGTTGTCACTGAAGCGG
GAAGGGACTGGCTGCTATTGGGCGAAGTGCCGGGGCAGGATCTCCTGTCATCTCACCTTGCTCCTGCCGA
GAAAGTATCCATCATGGCTGATGCAATGCGGCGGCTGCATACGCTTGATCCGGCTACCTGCCCATTCGAC
CACCAAGCGAAACATCGCATCGAGCGAGCACGTACTCGGATGGAAGCCGGTCTTGTCGATCAGGATGATC
TGGACGAAGAGCATCAGGGGCTCGCGCCAGCCGAACTGTTCGCCAGGCTCAAGGCGCGCATGCCCGACGG
CGAGGATCTCGTCGTGACCCATGGCGATGCCTGCTTGCCGAATATCATGGTGGAAAATGGCCGCTTTTCT
GGATTCATCGACTGTGGCCGGCTGGGTGTGGCGGACCGCTATCAGGACATAGCGTTGGCTACCCGTGATA
TTGCTGAAGAGCTTGGCGGCGAATGGGCTGACCGCTTCCTCGTGCTTTACGGTATCGCCGCTCCCGATTC
GCAGCGCATCGCCTTCTATCGCCTTCTTGACGAGTTCTTCTGAGCGGGACTCTGGGGTTCGCGAAATGAC
CGACCAAGCGACGCCCAACCTGCCATCACGAGATTTCGATTCCACCGCCGCCTTCTATGAAAGGTTGGGC
TTCGGAATCGTTTTCCGGGACGCCGGCTGGATGATCCTCCAGCGCGGGGATCTCATGCTGGAGTTCTTCG
CCCACCCCAACTTGTTTATTGCAGCTTATAATGGTTACAAATAAAGCAATAGCATCACAAATTTCACAAA
TAAAGCATTTTTTTCACTGCATTCTAGTTGTGGTTTGTCCAAACTCATCAATGTATCTTATCATGTCTGT
ATACCGTCGACCTCTAGCTAGAGCTTGGCGTAATCATGGTCATAGCTGTTTCCTGTGTGAAATTGTTATC
CGCTCACAATTCCACACAACATACGAGCCGGAAGCATAAAGTGTAAAGCCTGGGGTGCCTAATGAGTGAG
CTAACTCACATTAATTGCGTTGCGCTCACTGCCCGCTTTCCAGTCGGGAAACCTGTCGTGCCAGCTGCAT
TAATGAATCGGCCAACGCGCGGGGAGAGGCGGTTTGCGTATTGGGCGCTCTTCCGCTTCCTCGCTCACTG
ACTCGCTGCGCTCGGTCGTTCGGCTGCGGCGAGCGGTATCAGCTCACTCAAAGGCGGTAATACGGTTATC
CACAGAATCAGGGGATAACGCAGGAAAGAACATGTGAGCAAAAGGCCAGCAAAAGGCCAGGAACCGTAAA
AAGGCCGCGTTGCTGGCGTTTTTCCATAGGCTCCGCCCCCCTGACGAGCATCACAAAAATCGACGCTCAA
GTCAGAGGTGGCGAAACCCGACAGGACTATAAAGATACCAGGCGTTTCCCCCTGGAAGCTCCCTCGTGCG
CTCTCCTGTTCCGACCCTGCCGCTTACCGGATACCTGTCCGCCTTTCTCCCTTCGGGAAGCGTGGCGCTT
TCTCATAGCTCACGCTGTAGGTATCTCAGTTCGGTGTAGGTCGTTCGCTCCAAGCTGGGCTGTGTGCACG
AACCCCCCGTTCAGCCCGACCGCTGCGCCTTATCCGGTAACTATCGTCTTGAGTCCAACCCGGTAAGACA
CGACTTATCGCCACTGGCAGCAGCCACTGGTAACAGGATTAGCAGAGCGAGGTATGTAGGCGGTGCTACA
GAGTTCTTGAAGTGGTGGCCTAACTACGGCTACACTAGAAGAACAGTATTTGGTATCTGCGCTCTGCTGA
AGCCAGTTACCTTCGGAAAAAGAGTTGGTAGCTCTTGATCCGGCAAACAAACCACCGCTGGTAGCGGTGG
TTTTTTTGTTTGCAAGCAGCAGATTACGAGCAGAAAAAAAGGATCTCAAGAAGATCCTTTGATCTTTTCT
ACGGGGTCTGACGCTCAGTGGAACGAAAACTCACGTTAAGGGATTTTGGTCATGAGATTATCAAAAAGGA
TCTTCACCTAGATCCTTTTAAATTAAAAATGAAGTTTTAAATCAATCTAAAGTATATATGAGTAAACTTG
GTCTGACAGTTACCAATGCTTAATCAGTGAGGCACCTATCTCAGCGATCTGTCTATTTCGTTCATCCATA
GTTGCCTGACTCCCCGTCGTGTAGATAACTACGATACGGGAGGGCTTACCATCTGGCCCCAGTGCTGCAA
TGATACCGCGAGACCCACGCTCACCGGCTCCAGATTTATCAGCAATAAACCAGCCAGCCGGAAGGGCCGA
GCGCAGAAGTGGTCCTGCAACTTTATCCGCCTCCATCCAGTCTATTAATTGTTGCCGGGAAGCTAGAGTA
AGTAGTTCGCCAGTTAATAGTTTGCGCAACGTTGTTGCCATTGCTACAGGCATCGTGGTGTCACGCTCGT
CGTTTGGTATGGCTTCATTCAGCTCCGGTTCCCAACGATCAAGGCGAGTTACATGATCCCCCATGTTGTG
CAAAAAAGCGGTTAGCTCCTTCGGTCCTCCGATCGTTGTCAGAAGTAAGTTGGCCGCAGTGTTATCACTC
ATGGTTATGGCAGCACTGCATAATTCTCTTACTGTCATGCCATCCGTAAGATGCTTTTCTGTGACTGGTG
AGTACTCAACCAAGTCATTCTGAGAATAGTGTATGCGGCGACCGAGTTGCTCTTGCCCGGCGTCAATACG
GGATAATACCGCGCCACATAGCAGAACTTTAAAAGTGCTCATCATTGGAAAACGTTCTTCGGGGCGAAAA
CTCTCAAGGATCTTACCGCTGTTGAGATCCAGTTCGATGTAACCCACTCGTGCACCCAACTGATCTTCAG
CATCTTTTACTTTCACCAGCGTTTCTGGGTGAGCAAAAACAGGAAGGCAAAATGCCGCAAAAAAGGGAAT
AAGGGCGACACGGAAATGTTGAATACTCATACTCTTCCTTTTTCAATATTATTGAAGCATTTATCAGGGT
TATTGTCTCATGAGCGGATACATATTTGAATGTATTTAGAAAAATAAACAAATAGGGGTTCCGCGCACAT
TTCCCCGAAAAGTGCCACCTGACG
