>Addgene plasmid #69610 | pcDNA3.2/DEST/hTfR-HA | addgene partial sequence | sequence record 125411 | CMV-F 5'-CGCAAATGGGCGGTAGGCGTG-3'
AGCAGAGCTCTCTGGCTAACTAGAGAACCCACTGCTTACTGGCTTATCGAAATTAATACGACTCACTATA
GGGAGACCCAAGCTGGCTAGTTAAGCTATCAACAAGTTTGTACAAAAAAGCAGGCTCCACCATGATGGAT
CAAGCTAGATCAGCATTCTCTAACTTGTTTGGTGGAGAACCATTGTCATATACCCGGTTCAGCCTGGCTC
GGCAAGTAGATGGCGATAACAGTCATGTGGAGATGAAACTTGCTGTAGATGAAGAAGAAAATGCTGACAA
TAACACAAAGGCCAATGTCACAAAACCAAAAAGGTGTAGTGGAAGTATCTGCTATGGGACTATTGCTGTG
ATCGTCTTTTTCTTGATTGGATTTATGATTGGCTACTTGGGCTATTGTAAAGGGGTAGAACCAAAAACTG
AGTGTGAGAGACTGGCAGGAACCGAGTCTCCAGTGAGGGAGGAGCCAGGAGAGGACTTCCCTGCAGCACG
TCGCTTATATTGGGATGACCTGAAGAGAAAGTTGTCGGAGAAACTGGACAGCACAGACTTCACCGGCACC
ATCAAGCTGCTGAATGAAAATTCATATGTCCCTCGTGAGGCTGGATCTCAAAAAGATGAAAATCTTGCGT
TGTATGTTGAAAATCAATTTCGTGAATTTAAACTCAGCAAAGTCTGGCGTGATCAACATTTTGTTAAGAT
TCAGGTCAAAGACAGCGCTCAAAACTCGGTGATCATAGTTGATAAGAACGGTAGACTTGTTTACCTGGTG
GAGAATCCTGGGGGTTATGTGGCGTATAGTAAGGCTGCAACAGTTACTGGTAAACTGGTCCATGCTAATT
TTGGTACTAAAAAAGATTTTGAGGATTTATACACTCCTGTGAATGGATCTATAGTGATTGTCAGAGCAGG
GAAAATCACCTTTGCAGAAAAGGTTGCAAATGCTGAAAGCTTAAATGCAATTGGTGTGTTGATATACATG
GACCAGACTAAATTTCCCATTGTTAACGCAGA
