>Addgene plasmid #69610 | pcDNA3.2/DEST/hTfR-HA | addgene partial sequence | sequence record 125412 | TK-pA-R2 5'-GGTGGGGAAAAGGAAGAAAC-3'
GGTGGGGTATCGACAGAGTGCCAGCCCTGGGACCGAACCCCGCGTTTATGAACAAACGACCCAACACCCG
TGCGTTTTATTCTGTCTTTTTATTGCCGTCATAGCGCGGGTTCCTTCCGGTATTGTCTCCTTCCGTGTTT
CAGTTAGCCTCCCCCGTTTAAACTCATTACTAACCGGTACGCGTAGACTCGAGCGCGTAATCTGGGACGT
CGTATGGGTACGGGCCGCCTAGATCAACCACTTTGTACAAGAAAGCTGGGTCCAAAAACTCATTGTC
[444 nt withheld, positions 278-721]
GTTCAATTCAACATCATGGGTTAGTTTAATCACGAACTGACCAGCGACCTCTGCAGCTGCTCGTGCCACT
TTGTTCAACTCAGGAATCCTCTCAATCAGTTCCTTATAGGTGTCCATGGTGGTACCCAAATAAGGATAAT
CTGTGTCCTCGCAAAAACAGAAAGAAACTGCTGGGATTCCAGAATATGCAAGGAAAGGGAAAGCAGCATT
GTCTAAAGTGAGTTTCTCAACTTTGCTGGCCCAGTTGCTGTCCTGAT
